>Addgene plasmid #78843 | pcDNA3-FLAG-RIPK1 K115R | addgene full sequence | sequence record 149286 | Addgene assembled sequence
GACGGATCGGGAGATCTCCCGATCCCCTATGGTGCACTCTCAGTACAATCTGCTCTGATGCCGCATAGTT
AAGCCAGTATCTGCTCCCTGCTTGTGTGTTGGAGGTCGCTGAGTAGTGCGCGAGCAAAATTTAAGCTACA
ACAAGGCAAGGCTTGACCGACAATTGCATGAAGAATCTGCTTAGGGTTAGGCGTTTTGCGCTGCTTCGCG
ATGTACGGGCCAGATATACGCGTTGACATTGATTATTGACTAGTTATTAATAGTAATCAATTACGGGGTC
ATTAGTTCATAGCCCATATATGGAGTTCCGCGTTACATAACTTACGGTAAATGGCCCGCCTGGCTGACCG
CCCAACGACCCCCGCCCATTGACGTCAATAATGACGTATGTTCCCATAGTAACGCCAATAGGGACTTTCC
ATTGACGTCAATGGGTGGAGTATTTACGGTAAACTGCCCACTTGGCAGTACATCAAGTGTATCATATGCC
AAGTACGCCCCCTATTGACGTCAATGACGGTAAATGGCCCGCCTGGCATTATGCCCAGTACATGACCTTA
TGGGACTTTCCTACTTGGCAGTACATCTACGTATTAGTCATCGCTATTACCATGGTGATGCGGTTTTGGC
AGTACATCAATGGGCGTGGATAGCGGTTTGACTCACGGGGATTTCCAAGTCTCCACCCCATTGACGTCAA
TGGGAGTTTGTTTTGGCACCAAAATCAACGGGACTTTCCAAAATGTCGTAACAACTCCGCCCCATTGACG
CAAATGGGCGGTAGGCGTGTACGGTGGGAGGTCTATATAAGCAGAGCTCTCTGGCTAACTAGAGAACCCA
CTGCTTACTGGCTTATCGAAATTAATACGACTCACTATAGGGAGACCCAAGCTTGCCGCCACCATGGATT
ACAAGGATGACGACGATAAGAGCGCGGGCGGATCCGAATTCATGCAACCAGACATGTCCTTGAATGTCAT
TAAGATGAAATCCAGTGACTTCCTGGAGAGTGCAGAACTGGACAGCGGAGGCTTTGGGAAGGTGTCTCTG
TGTTTCCACAGAACCCAGGGACTCATGATCATGAAAACAGTGTACAAGGGGCCCAACTGCATTGAGCACA
ACGAGGCCCTCTTGGAGGAGGCGAAGATGATGAACAGACTGAGACACAGCCGGGTGGTGAAGCTCCTGGG
CGTCATCATAGAGGAAGGGAAGTACTCCCTGGTGATGGAGTACATGGAGAAGGGCAACCTGATGCACGTG
CTGAAAGCCGAGATGAGTACTCCGCTTTCTGTAAGAGGAAGGATAATTTTGGAAATCATTGAAGGAATGT
GCTACTTACATGGAAAAGGCGTGATACACAAGGACCTGAAGCCTGAAAATATCCTTGTTGATAATGACTT
CCACATTAAGATCGCAGACCTCGGCCTTGCCTCCTTTAAGATGTGGAGCAAACTGAATAATGAAGAGCAC
AATGAGCTGAGGGAAGTGGACGGCACCGCTAAGAAGAATGGCGGCACCCTCTACTACATGGCGCCCGAGC
ACCTGAATGACGTCAACGCAAAGCCCACAGAGAAGTCGGATGTGTACAGCTTTGCTGTAGTACTCTGGGC
GATATTTGCAAATAAGGAGCCATATGAAAATGCTATCTGTGAGCAGCAGTTGATAATGTGCATAAAATCT
GGGAACAGGCCAGATGTGGATGACATCACTGAGTACTGCCCAAGAGAAATTATCAGTCTCATGAAGCTCT
GCTGGGAAGCGAATCCGGAAGCTCGGCCGACATTTCCTGGCATTGAAGAAAAATTTAGGCCTTTTTATTT
AAGTCAATTAGAAGAAAGTGTAGAAGAGGACGTGAAGAGTTTAAAGAAAGAGTATTCAAACGAAAATGCA
GTTGTGAAGAGAATGCAGTCTCTTCAACTTGATTGTGTGGCAGTACCTTCAAGCCGGTCAAATTCAGCCA
CAGAACAGCCTGGTTCACTGCACAGTTCCCAGGGACTTGGGATGGGTCCTGTGGAGGAGTCCTGGTTTGC
TCCTTCCCTGGAGCACCCACAAGAAGAGAATGAGCCCAGCCTGCAGAGTAAACTCCAAGACGAAGCCAAC
TACCATCTTTATGGCAGCCGCATGGACAGGCAGACGAAACAGCAGCCCAGACAGAATGTGGCTTACAACA
GAGAGGAGGAAAGGAGACGCAGGGTCTCCCATGACCCTTTTGCACAGCAAAGACCTTACGAGAATTTTCA
GAATACAGAGGGAAAAGGCACTGCTTATTCCAGTGCAGCCAGTCATGGTAATGCAGTGCACCAGCCCTCA
GGGCTCACCAGCCAACCTCAAGTACTGTATCAGAACAATGGATTATATAGCTCACATGGCTTTGGAACAA
GACCACTGGATCCAGGAACAGCAGGTCCCAGAGTTTGGTACAGGCCAATTCCAAGTCATATGCCTAGTCT
GCATAATATCCCAGTGCCTGAGACCAACTATCTAGGAAATACACCCACCATGCCATTCAGCTCCTTGCCA
CCAACAGATGAATCTATAAAATATACCATATACAATAGTACTGGCATTCAGATTGGAGCCTACAATTATA
TGGAGATTGGTGGGACGAGTTCATCACTACTAGACAGCACAAATACGAACTTCAAAGAAGAGCCAGCTGC
TAAGTACCAAGCTATCTTTGATAATACCACTAGTCTGACGGATAAACACCTGGACCCAATCAGGGAAAAT
CTGGGAAAGCACTGGAAAAACTGTGCCCGTAAACTGGGCTTCACACAGTCTCAGATTGATGAAATTGACC
ATGACTATGAGCGAGATGGACTGAAAGAAAAGGTTTACCAGATGCTCCAAAAGTGGGTGATGAGGGAAGG
CATAAAGGGAGCCACGGTGGGGAAGCTGGCCCAGGCGCTCCACCAGTGTTCCAGGATCGACCTTCTGAGC
AGCTTGATTTACGTCAGCCAGAACTAACTCGAGCATGCATCTAGAGGGCCCGTTTAAACCCGCTGATCAG
CCTCGACTGTGCCTTCTAGTTGCCAGCCATCTGTTGTTTGCCCCTCCCCCGTGCCTTCCTTGACCCTGGA
AGGTGCCACTCCCACTGTCCTTTCCTAATAAAATGAGGAAATTGCATCGCATTGTCTGAGTAGGTGTCAT
TCTATTCTGGGGGGTGGGGTGGGGCAGGACAGCAAGGGGGAGGATTGGGAAGACAATAGCAGGCATGCTG
GGGATGCGGTGGGCTCTATGGCTTCTGAGGCGGAAAGAACCAGCTGGGGCTCTAGGGGGTATCCCC
[124 nt withheld, positions 3287-3410]
C
[91 nt withheld, positions 3412-3502]
A
[49 nt withheld, positions 3504-3552]
CCTTTGACGTTGGAGTCCACGTTCTTT
[37 nt withheld, positions 3580-3616]
ACCCTATCTCGGTCTATTCTTTTGATTTATAAGGGATTTTGCCGATTTCGGCCTATTGGTTAAAAAATGA
GCTGATTTAACAAAAATTTAACGCGAATTAATTCTGTGGAATGTGTGTCAGTTAGGGTGTGGAAAGTCCC
CAGGCTCCCCAGCAGGCAGAAGTATGCAAAGCATGCATCTCAATTAGTCAGCAACCAGGTGTGGAAAGTC
CCCAGGCTCCCCAGCAGGCAGAAGTATGCAAAGCATGCATCTCAATTAGTCAGCAACCATAGTCCCGCCC
CTAACTCCGCCCATCCCGCCCCTAACTCCGCCCAGTTCCGCCCATTCTCCGCCCCATGGCTGACTAATTT
TTTTTATTTATGCAGAGGCCGAGGCCGCCTCTGCCTCTGAGCTATTCCAGAAGTAGTGAGGAGGCTTTTT
TGGAGGCCTAGGCTTTTGCAAAAAGCTCCCGGGAGCTTGTATATCCATTTTCGGATCTGATCAAGAGACA
GGATGAGGATCGTTTCGCATGATTGAACAAGATGGATTGCACGCAGGTTCTCCGGCCGCTTGGGTGGAGA
GGCTATTCGGCTATGACTGGGCACAACAGACAATCGGCTGCTCTGATGCCGCCGTGTTCCGGCTGTCAGC
GCAGGGGCGCCCGGTTCTTTTTGTCAAGACCGACCTGTCCGGTGCCCTGAATGAACTGCAGGACGAGGCA
GCGCGGCTATCGTGGCTGGCCACGACGGGCGTTCCTTGCGCAGCTGTGCTCGACGTTGTCACTGAAGCGG
GAAGGGACTGGCTGCTATTGGGCGAAGTGCCGGGGCAGGATCTCCTGTCATCTCACCTTGCTCCTGCCGA
GAAAGTATCCATCATGGCTGATGCAATGCGGCGGCTGCATACGCTTGATCCGGCTACCTGCCCATTCGAC
CACCAAGCGAAACATCGCATCGAGCGAGCACGTACTCGGATGGAAGCCGGTCTTGTCGATCAGGATGATC
TGGACGAAGAGCATCAGGGGCTCGCGCCAGCCGAACTGTTCGCCAGGCTCAAGGCGCGCATGCCCGACGG
CGAGGATCTCGTCGTGACCCATGGCGATGCCTGCTTGCCGAATATCATGGTGGAAAATGGCCGCTTTTCT
GGATTCATCGACTGTGGCCGGCTGGGTGTGGCGGACCGCTATCAGGACATAGCGTTGGCTACCCGTGATA
TTGCTGAAGAGCTTGGCGGCGAATGGGCTGACCGCTTCCTCGTGCTTTACGGTATCGCCGCTCCCGATTC
GCAGCGCATCGCCTTCTATCGCCTTCTTGACGAGTTCTTCTGAGCGGGACTCTGGGGTTCGAAATGACCG
ACCAAGCGACGCCCAACCTGCCATCACGAGATTTCGATTCCACCGCCGCCTTCTATGAAAGGTTGGGCTT
CGGAATCGTTTTCCGGGACGCCGGCTGGATGATCCTCCAGCGCGGGGATCTCATGCTGGAGTTCTTCGCC
CACCCCAACTTGTTTATTGCAGCTTATAATGGTTACAAATAAAGCAATAGCATCACAAATTTCACAAATA
AAGCATTTTTTTCACTGCATTCTAGTTGTGGTTTGTCCAAACTCATCAATGTATCTTATCATGTCTGTAT
ACCGTCGACCTCTAGCTAGAGCTTGGCGTAATCATGGTCATAGCTGTTTCCTGTGTGAAATTGTTATCCG
CTCACAATTCCACACAACATACGAGCCGGAAGCATAAAGTGTAAAGCCTGGGGTGCCTAATGAGTGAGCT
AACTCACATTAATTGCGTTGCGCTCACTGCCCGCTTTCCAGTCGGGAAACCTGTCGTGCCAGCTGCATTA
ATGAATCGGCCAACGCGCGGGGAGAGGCGGTTTGCGTATTGGGCGCTCTTCCGCTTCCTCGCTCACTGAC
TCGCTGCGCTCGGTCGTTCGGCTGCGGCGAGCGGTATCAGCTCACTCAAAGGCGGTAATACGGTTATCCA
CAGAATCAGGGGATAACGCAGGAAAGAACATGTGAGCAAAAGGCCAGCAAAAGGCCAGGAACCGTAAAAA
GGCCGCGTTGCTGGCGTTTTTCCATAGGCTCCGCCCCCCTGACGAGCATCACAAAAATCGACGCTCAAGT
CAGAGGTGGCGAAACCCGACAGGACTATAAAGATACCAGGCGTTTCCCCCTGGAAGCTCCCTCGTGCGCT
CTCCTGTTCCGACCCTGCCGCTTACCGGATACCTGTCCGCCTTTCTCCCTTCGGGAAGCGTGGCGCTTTC
TCATAGCTCACGCTGTAGGTATCTCAGTTCGGTGTAGGTCGTTCGCTCCAAGCTGGGCTGTGTGCACGAA
CCCCCCGTTCAGCCCGACCGCTGCGCCTTATCCGGTAACTATCGTCTTGAGTCCAACCCGGTAAGACACG
ACTTATCGCCACTGGCAGCAGCCACTGGTAACAGGATTAGCAGAGCGAGGTATGTAGGCGGTGCTACAGA
GTTCTTGAAGTGGTGGCCTAACTACGGCTACACTAGAAGAACAGTATTTGGTATCTGCGCTCTGCTGAAG
CCAGTTACCTTCGGAAAAAGAGTTGGTAGCTCTTGATCCGGCAAACAAACCACCGCTGGTAGCGGTTTTT
TTGTTTGCAAGCAGCAGATTACGCGCAGAAAAAAAGGATCTCAAGAAGATCCTTTGATCTTTTCTACGGG
GTCTGACGCTCAGTGGAACGAAAACTCACGTTAAGGGATTTTGGTCATGAGATTATCAAAAAGGATCTTC
ACCTAGATCCTTTTAAATTAAAAATGAAGTTTTAAATCAATCTAAAGTATATATGAGTAAACTTGGTCTG
ACAGTTACCAATGCTTAATCAGTGAGGCACCTATCTCAGCGATCTGTCTATTTCGTTCATCCATAGTTGC
CTGACTCCCCGTCGTGTAGATAACTACGATACGGGAGGGCTTACCATCTGGCCCCAGTGCTGCAATGATA
CCGCGAGACCCACGCTCACCGGCTCCAGATTTATCAGCAATAAACCAGCCAGCCGGAAGGGCCGAGCGCA
GAAGTGGTCCTGCAACTTTATCCGCCTCCATCCAGTCTATTAATTGTTGCCGGGAAGCTAGAGTAAGTAG
TTCGCCAGTTAATAGTTTGCGCAACGTTGTTGCCATTGCTACAGGCATCGTGGTGTCACGCTCGTCGTTT
GGTATGGCTTCATTCAGCTCCGGTTCCCAACGATCAAGGCGAGTTACATGATCCCCCATGTTGTGCAAAA
AAGCGGTTAGCTCCTTCGGTCCTCCGATCGTTGTCAGAAGTAAGTTGGCCGCAGTGTTATCACTCATGGT
TATGGCAGCACTGCATAATTCTCTTACTGTCATGCCATCCGTAAGATGCTTTTCTGTGACTGGTGAGTAC
TCAACCAAGTCATTCTGAGAATAGTGTATGCGGCGACCGAGTTGCTCTTGCCCGGCGTCAATACGGGATA
ATACCGCGCCACATAGCAGAACTTTAAAAGTGCTCATCATTGGAAAACGTTCTTCGGGGCGAAAACTCTC
AAGGATCTTACCGCTGTTGAGATCCAGTTCGATGTAACCCACTCGTGCACCCAACTGATCTTCAGCATCT
TTTACTTTCACCAGCGTTTCTGGGTGAGCAAAAACAGGAAGGCAAAATGCCGCAAAAAAGGGAATAAGGG
CGACACGGAAATGTTGAATACTCATACTCTTCCTTTTTCAATATTATTGAAGCATTTATCAGGGTTATTG
TCTCATGAGCGGATACATATTTGAATGTATTTAGAAAAATAAACAAATAGGGGTTCCGCGCACATTTCCC
CGAAAAGTGCCACCTGACGTC
Features (pLannotate 1.2.2; 21 found; start..end, strand, type, name):
     28..80      -  misc_feature   bom (fragment): basis of mobility region from pBR322
    235..614     +  enhancer       CMV enhancer: human cytomegalovirus immediate early enhancer
    615..818     +  promoter       CMV promoter: human cytomegalovirus (CMV) immediate early promoter
    814..847     +  LTR            5' LTR (truncated) (fragment): truncated 5' long terminal repeat (LTR) from HIV-1
    863..881     +  promoter       T7 promoter: promoter for bacteriophage T7 RNA polymerase
    907..931     +  CDS            3xFLAG (fragment): three tandem FLAG® epitope tags
    952..2964    +  CDS            RIPK1: RIPK1_HUMAN - Also known as RIP From Homo sapiens (Human).
   3017..3241    +  polyA_signal   bGH poly(A) signal: bovine growth hormone polyadenylation signal
   3245..3266    +  promoter       SV40 promoter (fragment): SV40 enhancer and early promoter
   3287..3715    +  rep_origin     f1 ori (sequence partly withheld): f1 bacteriophage origin of replication; arrow indicates direction of (+) strand synthesis
   3729..4058    +  promoter       SV40 promoter: SV40 enhancer and early promoter
   4125..4916    +  CDS            neo: KKA2_KLEPN - Also known as kan, nptII. Experimental evidence at protein level: Swiss-Prot protein existence level 1. Resistance to kanamycin, neomycin, paromomycin, ribostamycin, butirosin and gentamicin B. From Klebsiella pneumoniae.
   4940..5098    +  CDS            ble (fragment): BLE_KLEPN - Experimental evidence at protein level: Swiss-Prot protein existence level 1. Binding protein with a strong affinity to the bleomycin family of antibiotics. Binds to CL990; an antimitotic-antibiotic compound. From Klebsiella pneumoniae.
   5093..5214    +  polyA_signal   SV40 poly(A) signal: SV40 polyadenylation signal
   5287..5303    -  protein_bind   lac operator: The lac repressor binds to the lac operator to inhibit transcription in E. coli. This inhibition can be relieved by adding lactose or isopropyl-β-D-thiogalactopyranoside (IPTG). lac repressor encoded by lacI
   5311..5341    -  promoter       lac promoter: promoter for the E. coli lac operon
   5356..5377    -  protein_bind   CAP binding site: CAP binding activates transcription in the presence of cAMP. E. coli catabolite activator protein
   5390..5482    -  CDS            lacI (fragment): lac repressor; lacI; The lac repressor binds to the lac operator to inhibit transcription in E. coli. This inhibition can be relieved by adding lactose or isopropyl-β-D-thiogalactopyranoside (IPTG).
   5665..6250    -  rep_origin     ori: high-copy-number ColE1/pMB1/pBR322/pUC origin of replication
   6421..7281    -  CDS            AmpR: β-lactamase; bla; confers resistance to ampicillin, carbenicillin, and related antibiotics
   7282..7386    -  promoter       AmpR promoter: bla
