[The description below was written by a language model from this plasmid's Addgene catalogue record and pLannotate feature annotations shown in this document.]
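Description:
pcDNA3-FLAG-RIPK1 K115R is a 7.4 kb mammalian expression plasmid built on a pcDNA3-FLAG backbone for overexpressing a point mutant of human RIPK1 (receptor-interacting serine/threonine kinase 1) in mammalian cells. It is propagated in E. coli as a high-copy plasmid through a ColE1/pUC-type origin and selected with ampicillin via the β-lactamase gene and its own promoter. An f1 origin is also present, which in principle allows single-stranded DNA production. A separate cassette, in which the SV40 enhancer/early promoter drives the neomycin phosphotransferase gene followed by the SV40 polyadenylation signal, provides G418 selection for stable mammalian lines. Several short annotated fragments (bom, truncated HIV-1 LTR, ble, lacI, a partial SV40 promoter) look like backbone remnants or short similarity matches rather than functional elements.

The payload is transcribed from the human cytomegalovirus immediate early enhancer and promoter and terminated by the bovine growth hormone polyadenylation signal. A T7 promoter lies just upstream of the coding region and could be used for in vitro transcription. The open reading frame starts with an N-terminal FLAG epitope supplied by the backbone; the annotation software matched it only as a fragment of 3xFLAG, consistent with a single FLAG unit. The tag is followed by the RIPK1 coding sequence carrying the lysine-to-arginine substitution at residue 115. The cloning sites used are not recorded.

A K-to-R change removes a potential lysine modification site such as a ubiquitin acceptor while preserving charge. The associated study concerns ubiquitylation-dependent control of necroptosis, although the record does not state the specific rationale for this mutant. The FLAG tag allows detection or immunoprecipitation of the expressed protein.
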