Addgene plasmid #78843: pcDNA3-FLAG-RIPK1 K115R
Purpose: To overexpress RIPK1 K115R in Mammalian Cells
Depositing lab: Jaewhan Song. Depositing organization: Yonsei University. Publication: CHIP controls necroptosis through ubiquitylation- and lysosome-dependent degradation of RIPK3. Seo J, Lee EW, Sung H, Seong D, Dondelinger Y, Shin J, Jeong M, Lee HK, Kim JH, Han SY, Lee C, Seong JK, Vandenabeele P, Song J. Nat Cell Biol. 2016 Mar;18(3):291-302. doi: 10.1038/ncb3314. Epub 2016 Feb 22. PubMed 26900751.
Backbone
  Vector backbone: pcDNA3-FLAG
  Vector type: Mammalian Expression
Growth in bacteria
  Bacterial resistance: Ampicillin, 100 μg/mL
  Growth temperature: 37°C
  Growth strain: DH5alpha
  Copy number: High Copy
Gene/Insert
  Gene/Insert name: RIPK1
  Species: H. sapiens (human)
  Mutation: K115R
  Entrez Gene: RIPK1 (a.k.a. AIEFL, IMD57, RIP, RIP-1, RIP1)
  Promoter: CMV
  Tag / fusion protein: FLAG (N terminal on backbone)
  Cloning method: Restriction Enzyme; 5′ cloning site unknown (unknown if destroyed); 3′ cloning site unknown (unknown if destroyed)
  Sequencing primers: 5′ CMV-F; 3′ BGHrev
Terms and licenses: Academic/Nonprofit Terms; Industry Terms: Not Available to Industry
How to cite: pcDNA3-FLAG-RIPK1 K115R was a gift from Jaewhan Song (Addgene plasmid # 78843 ; http://n2t.net/addgene:78843 ; RRID:Addgene_78843)
