>Addgene plasmid #78843 | pcDNA3-FLAG-RIPK1 K115R | addgene partial sequence | sequence record 149281 | CMV-F 5'-CGCAAATGGGCGGTAGGCGTG-3'
GAGCTCTCTGGCTAACTAGAGAACCCACTGCTTACTGGCTTATCGAAATTAATACGACTCACTATAGGGA
GACCCAAGCTTGCCGCCACCATGGATTACAAGGATGACGACGATAAGAGCGCGGGCGGATCCGAATTCAT
GCAACCAGACATGTCCTTGAATGTCATTAAGATGAAATCCAGTGACTTCCTGGAGAGTGCAGAACTGGAC
AGCGGAGGCTTTGGGAAGGTGTCTCTGTGTTTCCACAGAACCCAGGGACTCATGATCATGAAAACAGTGT
ACAAGGGGCCCAACTGCATTGAGCACAACGAGGCCCTCTTGGAGGAGGCGAAGATGATGAACAGACTGAG
ACACAGCCGGGTGGTGAAGCTCCTGGGCGTCATCATAGAGGAAGGGAAGTACTCCCTGGTGATGGAGTAC
ATGGAGAAGGGCAACCTGATGCACGTGCTGAAAGCCGAGATGAGTACTCCGCTTTCTGTAAGAGGAAGGA
TAATTTTGGAAATCATTGAAGGAATGTGCTACTTACATGGAAAAGGCGTGATACACAAGGACCTGAAGCC
TGAAAATATCCTTGTTGATAATGACTTCCACATTAAGATCGCAGACCTCGGCCTTGCCTCCTTTAAGATG
TGGAGCAAACTGAATAATGAAGAGCACAATGAGCTGAGGGAAGTGGACGGCACCGCTAAGAAGAATGGCG
GCACCCTCTACTACATGGCGCCCGAGCACCTGAATGACGTCAACGCAAAGCCCACAGAGAAGTCGGATGT
GTACAGCTTTGCTGTAGTACTCTGGGCGATATTTGCAAATAAGGAGCCATATGAA
