>Addgene plasmid #78843 | pcDNA3-FLAG-RIPK1 K115R | addgene partial sequence | sequence record 149282 | BGH-rev 5'-TAGAAGGCACAGTCGAGG-3'
CTATAGAATAGGGCCCTCTAGATGCATGCTCGAGTTAGTTCTGGCTGACGTAAATCAAGCTGCTCAGAAG
GTCGATCCTGGAACACTGGTGGAGCGCCTGGGCCAGCTTCCCCACCGTGGCTCCCTTTATGCCTTCCCTC
ATCACCCACTTTTGGAGCATCTGGTAAACCTTTTCTTTCAGTCCATCTCGCTCATAGTCATGGTCAATTT
CATCAATCTGAGACTGTGTGAAGCCCAGTTTACGGGCACAGTTTTTCCAGTGCTTTCCCAGATTTTCCCT
GATTGGGTCCAGGTGTTTATCCGTCAGACTAGTGGTATTATCAAAGATAGCTTGGTACTTAGCAGCTGGC
TCTTCTTTGAAGTTCGTATTTGTGCTGTCTAGTAGTGATGAACTCGTCCCACCAATCTCCATATAATTGT
AGGCTCCAATCTGAATGCCAGTACTATTGTATATGGTATATTTTATAGATTCATCTGTTGGTGGCAAGGA
GCTGAATGGCATGGTGGGTGTATTTCCTAGATAGTTGGTCTCAGGCACTGGGATATTATGCAGACTAGGC
ATATGACTTGGAATTGGCCTGTACCAAACTCTGGGACCTGCTGTTCCTGGATCCAGTGGTCTTGTTCCAA
AGCCATGTGAGCTATATAATCCATTGTTCTGATACAGTACTTGAGGTTGGCTGGTGAGCCCTGAGGGCTG
GTGCACTGCATTACCATGACTGGCTGCACTGGAATAAGCAGTGCCTTTTCCCTCTGTATTCTGAAAATTC
TCGTAAGGTCTTTGCTGTGCAA
